>Addgene plasmid #32822 | HA-AMOT p130 Y242/287A | addgene partial sequence | sequence record 39313 | CMV-F 5'-CGCAAATGGGCGGTAGGCGTG-3'
ACCCACTGCTTACTGGCTTATCGAAATTAATACGACTCACTATAGGGAGACCCAAGCTTGCCATGGCCTA
CCCATACGATGTTCCTGACTATGCGGGCTATCCCTATGACGTCCCGGACTATGCAGGATCCATGAGAAAT
TCTGACGAACAGCCAAGTGGAGGGACCACGGTATTGCAGCGTTTGCTACAAGAGCAGCTTCGCTATGGCA
ATCCTAGTGAGAATCGCAGCCTGCTTGCCATACACCAGCAAGCCACAGGGAATGGCCCTCCTTTCCCCAG
TGGCAGTGGGAACCCGGGCCCTCAGAGTGATGTGTTGAGTCCCCAAGACCACCACCAACAGCTTGTGGCT
CATGCTGCTCGACAAGAACCCCAGGGGCAGGAAATCCAGTCAGAAAACCTCATCATGGAGAAGCAGCTGT
CTCCTCGAATGCAAATAATGAAGACT
