>Addgene plasmid #32822 | HA-AMOT p130 Y242/287A | addgene partial sequence | sequence record 39813 | hAMOT-F1 (5' TAAGGCCCATCCACCTGTTA 3')
TGACCTCTACAAGAATCCCACAAGTTCCAGTGAATTCTACAAGGCCCAAGGGCCACTTCCTAACCAGCAT
AGCCTGAAGGGCATGGAACACCGAGGCCCCCCACCAGAAGCTCCCTTCAAGGGCATGCCACCCCAATCTG
TAGTGTGCAAGCCCCAAGAGCCAGGGCACTTCTATAGTGAGCATCGCCTGAACCAGCCAGGGAGAACAGA
GGGGCAACTGATGAGGTATCAGCATCCCCCTGAGGCTGGAGCAGCCAGGCCAGCGCAGGACATCTCATTG
CCATTGTCAGCCAGGAACTCGCAGCCTCACAGCCCTACTTCTTCTCTGACCTCTGGGGGGTCCTTGCCCT
TGCTACAATCTCCACCATCCACTAGATTGTCTCCTGCCCGACACCCCTTGGTCCCAAACCAGGGAGACCA
TTCAGCTCACCTGCCTAGGCCGCAGCAGCATTTCCTTCCTAATCAGGCTCACCAGGGGGATCATTACCGT
CTCTCCCAACCTGGCCTGAGTCAGCAGCAGCAGCAACAGCAGCAGCAGCACCATCATCACCATCACCACC
AACAACAGCAGCAGCAGCAGCCACAGCAGCAGCCAGGAGAAGCCTATTCAGCTATGCCTCGGGCTCAGCC
ATCCTCTGCTTCTTATCAGCCAGTGCCAGCAGACCCTTTTGCCATTGTTTCCAGAGCCCAGCAGATG
