[The description below was written by a language model from this plasmid's Addgene catalogue record.]
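Description:
HA-AMOT p130 Y242/287A is a mammalian expression plasmid built on pcDNA3-HA, a lab-modified version of pcDNA3 of about 5.4 kb without insert that supplies an HA epitope tag upstream of the cloning site. It is propagated in E. coli under ampicillin selection; the copy number is listed as unknown, and no feature table is provided, so other backbone elements (origins, any mammalian selection marker) are not documented in the record. The use of a BGH reverse sequencing primer suggests that the insert lies upstream of a bovine growth hormone polyadenylation region, as is usual for pcDNA3-type vectors.

The insert is the human cDNA for the p130 isoform of angiomotin (AMOT), expressed from the strong constitutive CMV promoter as an N-terminally HA-tagged protein, which allows detection and immunoprecipitation with anti-HA antibodies. The coding sequence carries two engineered tyrosine-to-alanine substitutions, Y242A and Y287A, plus an E5D change that the depositor notes is present in all of their AMOT p130 cDNAs and reportedly has no effect on function. The insert was introduced by restriction cloning, but the sites used are not recorded.

The record does not spell out the rationale for the two tyrosine mutations. The associated publication identifies angiomotin as a Hippo pathway component that inhibits the YAP oncoprotein, so the construct is most plausibly used in transfected mammalian cells as a mutant comparator to wild-type HA-AMOT p130 in studies of AMOT's interaction with and regulation of YAP.
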