Addgene plasmid #32822: HA-AMOT p130 Y242/287A
Depositing lab: Kunliang Guan. Publication: Angiomotin is a novel Hippo pathway component that inhibits YAP oncoprotein. Zhao B, Li L, Lu Q, Wang LH, Liu CY, Lei Q, Guan KL. Genes Dev. 2011 Jan 1;25(1):51-63. 10.1101/gad.2000111 PubMed 21205866.
Backbone
  Vector backbone: pcDNA3-HA
  Backbone manufacturer: Guan lab
  Backbone size w/o insert (bp): 5400
  Vector type: Mammalian Expression
Growth in bacteria
  Bacterial resistance: Ampicillin, 100 μg/mL
  Growth temperature: 37°C
  Growth strain: DH5alpha
  Copy number: Unknown
Gene/Insert
  Gene/Insert name: AMOT p130
  Species: H. sapiens (human)
  Mutation: E5D, Y242/287A
  Entrez Gene: AMOT
  Promoter: CMV
  Tag / fusion protein: HA (N terminal on backbone)
  Cloning method: Restriction Enzyme; 5′ cloning site NA (unknown if destroyed); 3′ cloning site NA (unknown if destroyed)
  Sequencing primers: 5′ CMV-F; 3′ BGH-rev
Terms and licenses: Academic/Nonprofit Terms; Industry Terms: Not Available to Industry
Depositor comments: E5D is present in all Guan lab AMOT p130 cDNAs. According to the depositing lab, it has no effect on function.
How to cite: HA-AMOT p130 Y242/287A was a gift from Kunliang Guan (Addgene plasmid # 32822 ; http://n2t.net/addgene:32822 ; RRID:Addgene_32822)
